>Addgene plasmid #197701 | pMC-1-GmHSP17-5E-6 | addgene full sequence | sequence record 391030 | Addgene NGS Result
GTCAGTGAGCGAGGAAGCGGAAGAGCGCCCAATACGCAAACCGCCTCTCCCCGCGCGTTGGCCGATTCAT
TAATCACTCTGTGGTCTCAGGAGTTTCCACTTCAATTCCTCCTCTATGGTTTCAGTGTTCTGCTTGAAAT
TTTTTAGATATTTTTCTTAACATTTCAAAAAGTATTTTTTGAAAAACAAAACAATATTCTAAAAAATACT
TTCCGTATTTATTTATTCTGGACAGTAAAATAAAATAATATTTCAGAAAGTGCATTACGAAAATAACGAC
TTTGAAACATTGTTATAGGTATAAAGAATTTCTATATGATGATGAAAAATAGAAAAACCTACTAATGTAT
TTATGAATGATGTCCAGAAGTGGAAGAAAAATAAATATAATGATGTGTAGTAAACAAGAACCTTCGTACA
TGGTGTGGAGAATTCCAGACGTTTTTATGGAATCATCTGAAACTGGTGAATTCAACCAAATTGCAAAAAG
TAGGATTTTTCTGGAACATACAAGATTATCCTTTCACTTCCTTTAAATACCTCGCGTATCCCCTTCGTCC
TCGAATGTGAGACCACGAAGTGGCTCTTCAGTGGACGAAAGGGCCTCGTGATACGCCTATTTTTATAGGT
TAATGTCATGATAATAATGGTTTCTTAGACGTCAGGTGGCACTTTTCGGGGAAATGTGCGCGGAACCCCT
ATTTGTTTATTTTTCTAAATACATTCAAATATGTATCCGCTCATGAGACAATAACCCTGATAAATGCTTC
AATAATATTGAAAAAGGAAGAGTATGCGCTCACGCAACTGGTCCAGAACCTTGACCGAACGCAGCGGTGG
TAACGGCGCAGTGGCGGTTTTCATGGCTTGTTATGACTGTTTTTTTTTGGGGTACAGTCTATGCCTCGGG
CATCCAAGCAGCAAGCGCGTTACGCCGTGGGTCGATGTTTGATGTTATGGAGCAGCAACGATGTTACGCA
GCAGGGCAGTCGCCCTAAAACAAAGTTAAACATCATGAGGGAAGCGGTGATCGCCGAAGTATCGACTCAA
CTATCAGAGGTAGTTGGCGTCATCGAGCGCCATCTCGAACCGACGTTGCTGGCCGTACATTTGTACGGCT
CCGCAGTGGATGGCGGCCTGAAGCCACACAGCGATATTGATTTGCTGGTTACGGTGACCGTAAGGCTTGA
TGAAACAACGCGGCGAGCTTTGATCAACGACCTTTTGGAAACTTCGGCTTCCCCTGGAGAGAGCGAGATT
CTCCGCGCTGTAGAAGTCACCATTGTTGTGCACGACGACATCATTCCGTGGCGTTATCCAGCTAAGCGCG
AACTGCAATTTGGAGAATGGCAGCGCAATGACATTCTTGCAGGTATCTTCGAGCCAGCCACGATCGACAT
TGATCTGGCTATCTTGCTGACAAAAGCAAGAGAACATAGCGTTGCCTTGGTAGGTCCAGCGGCGGAGGAA
CTCTTTGATCCGGTTCCTGAACAGGATCTATTTGAGGCGCTAAATGAAACCTTAACGCTATGGAACTCGC
CGCCCGACTGGGCTGGCGATGAGCGAAATGTAGTGCTTACGTTGTCCCGCATTTGGTACAGCGCAGTAAC
CGGCAAAATCGCGCCGAAGGATGTCGCTGCCGACTGGGCAATGGAGCGCCTGCCGGCCCAGTATCAGCCC
GTCATACTTGAAGCTAGACAGGCTTATCTTGGACAAGAAGAAGATCGCTTGGCCTCGCGCGCAGATCAGT
TGGAAGAATTTGTCCATTACGTAAAAGGCGAGATCACCAAGGTAGTCGGCAAATAACTGTCAGACCAAGT
TTACTCATATATACTTTAGATTGATTTAAAACTTCATTTTTAATTTAAAAGGATCTAGGTGAAGATCCTT
TTTGATAATCTCATGACCAAAATCCCTTAACGTGAGTTTTCGTTCCACTGAGCGTCAGACCCCGTAGAAA
AGATCAAAGGATCTTCTTGAGATCCTTTTTTTCTGCGCGTAATCTGCTGCTTGCAAACAAAAAAACCACC
GCTACCAGCGGTGGTTTGTTTGCCGGATCAAGAGCTACCAACTCTTTTTCCGAAGGTAACTGGCTTCAGC
AGAGCGCAGATACCAAATACTGTTCTTCTAGTGTAGCCGTAGTTAGGCCACCACTTCAAGAACTCTGTAG
CACCGCCTACATACCTCGCTCTGCTAATCCTGTTACCAGTGGCTGCTGCCAGTGGCGATAAGTCGTGTCT
TACCGGGTTGGACTCAAGACGATAGTTACCGGATAAGGCGCAGCGGTCGGGCTGAACGGGGGGTTCGTGC
ACACAGCCCAGCTTGGAGCGAACGACCTACACCGAACTGAGATACCTACAGCGTGAGCTATGAGAAAGCG
CCACGCTTCCCGAAGGGAGAAAGGCGGACAGGTATCCGGTAAGCGGCAGGGTCGGAACAGGAGAGCGCAC
GAGGGAGCTTCCAGGGGGAAACGCCTGGTATCTTTATAGTCCTGTCGGGTTTCGCCACCTCTGACTTGAG
CGTCGATTTTTGTGATGCTCGTCAGGGGGGCGGAGCCTATGGAAAAACGCCAGCAACGCGGCCTTTTTAC
GGTTCCTGGCCTTTTGCTGGCCTTTTGCTCACATGTTCTTTCCTGCGTTATCCCCTGATTCTGTGGATAA
CCGTATTACCGCCTTTGAGTGAGCTGATACCGCTCGCCGCAGCCGAACGACCGAGCGCAGCGA
Features (pLannotate 1.2.2; 7 found; start..end, strand, type, name):
      1..23      +  rep_origin     RSF ori (fragment): Plasmids containing the RSF 1030 origin of replication can be propagated in E. coli cells that contain additional plasmids with compatible origins.
     25..74      +  CDS            lacI (fragment): lac repressor; lacI; The lac repressor binds to the lac operator to inhibit transcription in E. coli. This inhibition can be relieved by adding lactose or isopropyl-β-D-thiogalactopyranoside (IPTG).
    689..793     +  promoter       AmpR promoter: bla
    784..864     -  CDS            int (fragment): INT2_ECOLX - Protein inferred from homology: Swiss-Prot protein existence level 3. Putative integrase believed to be involved in the insertion of antibiotic resistance genes into plasmids and transposons. From Escherichia coli.
    952..1008    +  CDS            GmR (fragment): gentamycin acetyltransferase; aacC1; confers resistance to gentamycin
   1015..1803    +  CDS            aadA: S3AD_ECOLX - Experimental evidence at protein level: Swiss-Prot protein existence level 1. Mediates bacterial resistance to the antibiotics streptomycin and spectinomycin. From Escherichia coli.
   1977..2565    +  rep_origin     ori: high-copy-number ColE1/pMB1/pBR322/pUC origin of replication
