[The description below was written by a language model from this plasmid's Addgene catalogue record and pLannotate feature annotations shown in this document.]
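Description:
pMC-1-GmHSP17-5E-6 is a Level 0 Phytobrick (MoClo) part plasmid from a modular vector toolkit and parts library built for plant genome engineering. It carries a roughly 470 bp promoter fragment from the soybean (Glycine max) GmHSP17.5E gene, which by its name belongs to the small heat-shock protein family. The record itself does not describe the promoter's induction properties. The backbone is the toolkit's own pMC-1-ccdB-6 acceptor, whose name suggests that a ccdB counter-selection cassette was replaced by the promoter part. The "1" and "6" in the name presumably denote the flanking positions in the assembly syntax, but the record does not spell out the overhangs or the enzymes used, and the cloning sites are listed as unknown.

The sequenced plasmid is small, at about 2.7 kb. It replicates at high copy in E. coli from a ColE1/pUC-type origin and is selected with spectinomycin through a complete aadA gene. An AmpR (bla) promoter lies upstream of aadA. The short integrase and gentamicin acetyltransferase fragments nearby are probably remnants of the integron context from which the aadA cassette was derived, as are the very short RSF ori and lacI matches at the start of the sequence; none of these is likely to be functional. The automated annotation does not label the soybean promoter itself, which probably lies in the unannotated stretch between the lacI fragment and the AmpR promoter.

Although catalogued as a plant expression vector, the plasmid holds no coding sequence, terminator or T-DNA borders. It serves as a donor of a promoter module to be combined with other parts into plant transcriptional units in higher-level assemblies.
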