Addgene plasmid #197701: pMC-1-GmHSP17-5E-6
Purpose: Phytobrick (MoClo) Level 0 Part
Depositing lab: Daniel Voytas. Depositing organization: University of Minnesota. Publication: An extensible vector toolkit and parts library for advanced engineering of plant genomes. Chamness JC, Kumar J, Cruz AJ, Rhuby E, Holum MJ, Cody JP, Tibebu R, Gamo ME, Starker CG, Zhang F, Voytas DF. Plant Genome. 2023 Mar 9:e20312. doi: 10.1002/tpg2.20312. PubMed 36896468.
Backbone
  Vector backbone: pMC-1-ccdB-6
  Backbone manufacturer: Self-made
  Vector type: Plant Expression
Growth in bacteria
  Bacterial resistance: Spectinomycin, 50 μg/mL
  Growth temperature: 37°C
  Growth strain: DH5alpha
  Copy number: High Copy
Gene/Insert
  Gene/Insert name: GmHSP17.5E promoter
  Species: Glycine max
  Insert size (bp): 470
  Cloning method: Restriction Enzyme; 5′ cloning site Unknown (unknown if destroyed)
Terms and licenses: Academic/Nonprofit Terms; Industry Terms: Not Available to Industry
Depositor comments: Please visit https://doi.org/10.1101/2022.10.15.511792 for bioRxiv preprint.
How to cite: pMC-1-GmHSP17-5E-6 was a gift from Daniel Voytas (Addgene plasmid # 197701 ; http://n2t.net/addgene:197701 ; RRID:Addgene_197701)
